>Addgene plasmid #66868 | pcDNA3.1-StrepHA-SUMO2(Q87R) | addgene full sequence | sequence record 228526 | Addgene NGS Result
AAAATTTAAGCTACAACAAGGCAAGGCTTGACCGACAATTGCATGAAGAATCTGCTTAGGGTTAGGCGTT
TTGCGCTGCTTCGCGATGTACGGGCCAGATATACGCGTTGACATTGATTATTGACTAGTTATTAATAGTA
ATCAATTACGGGGTCATTAGTTCATAGCCCATATATGGAGTTCCGCGTTACATAACTTACGGTAAATGGC
CCGCCTGGCTGACCGCCCAACGACCCCCGCCCATTGACGTCAATAATGACGTATGTTCCCATAGTAACGC
CAATAGGGACTTTCCATTGACGTCAATGGGTGGAGTATTTACGGTAAACTGCCCACTTGGCAGTACATCA
AGTGTATCATATGCCAAGTACGCCCCCTATTGACGTCAATGACGGTAAATGGCCCGCCTGGCATTATGCC
CAGTACATGACCTTATGGGACTTTCCTACTTGGCAGTACATCTACGTATTAGTCATCGCTATTACCATGG
TGATGCGGTTTTGGCAGTACATCAATGGGCGTGGATAGCGGTTTGACTCACGGGGATTTCCAAGTCTCCA
CCCCATTGACGTCAATGGGAGTTTGTTTTGGCACCAAAATCAACGGGACTTTCCAAAATGTCGTAACAAC
TCCGCCCCATTGACGCAAATGGGCGGTAGGCGTGTACGGTGGGAGGTCTATATAAGCAGAGCTCTCTGGC
TAACTAGAGAACCCACTGCTTACTGGCTTATCGAAATTAATACGACTCACTATAGGGAGACCCAAGCTGG
CTAGCGTTTAAACTTAAGCTTGGTACCATGGCTAGCTGGAGCCACCCGCAGTTTGAGAAAGGTGGAGGTT
CCGGAGGTGGATCGGGAGGTGGATCGTGGAGCCACCCGCAGTTCGAAAAAGGCGCCGAGACCGCGGTCCC
GAATTCTTACCCTTATGACGTCCCCGATTACGCCGCTGCAGCGGATATCATGGCCGACGAAAAGCCCAAG
GAAGGAGTCAAGACTGAGAACAACAATCATATTAATTTGAAGGTGGCGGGGCAGGATGGTTCTGTGGTGC
AGTTTAAGATTAAGAGGCATACACCACTTAGTAAACTAATGAAAGCCTATTGTGAACGACAGGGATTGTC
AATGAGGCAGATCAGATTCCGATTTGACGGGCAACCAATCAATGAAACAGACACACCTGCACAGTTGGAA
ATGGAGGATGAAGATACAATTGATGTGTTCCGACAGCAGACGGGAGGTGTCTACTGAGCGGCCGCTCGAG
TCTAGAGGGCCCGTTTAAACCCGCTGATCAGCCTCGACTGTGCCTTCTAGTTGCCAGCCATCTGTTGTTT
GCCCCTCCCCCGTGCCTTCCTTGACCCTGGAAGGTGCCACTCCCACTGTCCTTTCCTAATAAAATGAGGA
AATTGCATCGCATTGTCTGAGTAGGTGTCATTCTATTCTGGGGGGTGGGGTGGGGCAGGACAGCAAGGGG
GAGGATTGGGAAGACAATAGCAGGCATGCTGGGGATGCGGTGGGCTCTATGGCTTCTGAGGCGGAAAGAA
CCAGCTGGGGCTCTAGGGGGTATCCCC
[124 nt withheld, positions 1568-1691]
C
[91 nt withheld, positions 1693-1783]
A
[49 nt withheld, positions 1785-1833]
CCTTTGACGTTGGAGTCCACGTTCTTT
[37 nt withheld, positions 1861-1897]
ACCCTATCTCGGTCTATTCTTTTGATTTATAAGGGATTTTGCCGATTTCGGCCTATTGGTTAAAAAATGA
GCTGATTTAACAAAAATTTAACGCGAATTAATTCTGTGGAATGTGTGTCAGTTAGGGTGTGGAAAGTCCC
CAGGCTCCCCAGCAGGCAGAAGTATGCAAAGCATGCATCTCAATTAGTCAGCAACCAGGTGTGGAAAGTC
CCCAGGCTCCCCAGCAGGCAGAAGTATGCAAAGCATGCATCTCAATTAGTCAGCAACCATAGTCCCGCCC
CTAACTCCGCCCATCCCGCCCCTAACTCCGCCCAGTTCCGCCCATTCTCCGCCCCATGGCTGACTAATTT
TTTTTATTTATGCAGAGGCCGAGGCCGCCTCTGCCTCTGAGCTATTCCAGAAGTAGTGAGGAGGCTTTTT
TGGAGGCCTAGGCTTTTGCAAAAAGCTCCCGGGAGCTTGTATATCCATTTTCGGATCTGATCAAGAGACA
GGATGAGGATCGTTTCGCATGATTGAACAAGATGGATTGCACGCAGGTTCTCCGGCCGCTTGGGTGGAGA
GGCTATTCGGCTATGACTGGGCACAACAGACAATCGGCTGCTCTGATGCCGCCGTGTTCCGGCTGTCAGC
GCAGGGGCGCCCGGTTCTTTTTGTCAAGACCGACCTGTCCGGTGCCCTGAATGAACTGCAGGACGAGGCA
GCGCGGCTATCGTGGCTGGCCACGACGGGCGTTCCTTGCGCAGCTGTGCTCGACGTTGTCACTGAAGCGG
GAAGGGACTGGCTGCTATTGGGCGAAGTGCCGGGGCAGGATCTCCTGTCATCTCACCTTGCTCCTGCCGA
GAAAGTATCCATCATGGCTGATGCAATGCGGCGGCTGCATACGCTTGATCCGGCTACCTGCCCATTCGAC
CACCAAGCGAAACATCGCATCGAGCGAGCACGTACTCGGATGGAAGCCGGTCTTGTCGATCAGGATGATC
TGGACGAAGAGCATCAGGGGCTCGCGCCAGCCGAACTGTTCGCCAGGCTCAAGGCGCGCATGCCCGACGG
CGAGGATCTCGTCGTGACCCATGGCGATGCCTGCTTGCCGAATATCATGGTGGAAAATGGCCGCTTTTCT
GGATTCATCGACTGTGGCCGGCTGGGTGTGGCGGACCGCTATCAGGACATAGCGTTGGCTACCCGTGATA
TTGCTGAAGAGCTTGGCGGCGAATGGGCTGACCGCTTCCTCGTGCTTTACGGTATCGCCGCTCCCGATTC
GCAGCGCATCGCCTTCTATCGCCTTCTTGACGAGTTCTTCTGAGCGGGACTCTGGGGTTCGAAATGACCG
ACCAAGCGACGCCCAACCTGCCATCACGAGATTTCGATTCCACCGCCGCCTTCTATGAAAGGTTGGGCTT
CGGAATCGTTTTCCGGGACGCCGGCTGGATGATCCTCCAGCGCGGGGATCTCATGCTGGAGTTCTTCGCC
CACCCCAACTTGTTTATTGCAGCTTATAATGGTTACAAATAAAGCAATAGCATCACAAATTTCACAAATA
AAGCATTTTTTTCACTGCATTCTAGTTGTGGTTTGTCCAAACTCATCAATGTATCTTATCATGTCTGTAT
ACCGTCGACCTCTAGCTAGAGCTTGGCGTAATCATGGTCATAGCTGTTTCCTGTGTGAAATTGTTATCCG
CTCACAATTCCACACAACATACGAGCCGGAAGCATAAAGTGTAAAGCCTGGGGTGCCTAATGAGTGAGCT
AACTCACATTAATTGCGTTGCGCTCACTGCCCGCTTTCCAGTCGGGAAACCTGTCGTGCCAGCTGCATTA
ATGAATCGGCCAACGCGCGGGGAGAGGCGGTTTGCGTATTGGGCGCTCTTCCGCTTCCTCGCTCACTGAC
TCGCTGCGCTCGGTCGTTCGGCTGCGGCGAGCGGTATCAGCTCACTCAAAGGCGGTAATACGGTTATCCA
CAGAATCAGGGGATAACGCAGGAAAGAACATGTGAGCAAAAGGCCAGCAAAAGGCCAGGAACCGTAAAAA
GGCCGCGTTGCTGGCGTTTTTCCATAGGCTCCGCCCCCCTGACGAGCATCACAAAAATCGACGCTCAAGT
CAGAGGTGGCGAAACCCGACAGGACTATAAAGATACCAGGCGTTTCCCCCTGGAAGCTCCCTCGTGCGCT
CTCCTGTTCCGACCCTGCCGCTTACCGGATACCTGTCCGCCTTTCTCCCTTCGGGAAGCGTGGCGCTTTC
TCATAGCTCACGCTGTAGGTATCTCAGTTCGGTGTAGGTCGTTCGCTCCAAGCTGGGCTGTGTGCACGAA
CCCCCCGTTCAGCCCGACCGCTGCGCCTTATCCGGTAACTATCGTCTTGAGTCCAACCCGGTAAGACACG
ACTTATCGCCACTGGCAGCAGCCACTGGTAACAGGATTAGCAGAGCGAGGTATGTAGGCGGTGCTACAGA
GTTCTTGAAGTGGTGGCCTAACTACGGCTACACTAGAAGAACAGTATTTGGTATCTGCGCTCTGCTGAAG
CCAGTTACCTTCGGAAAAAGAGTTGGTAGCTCTTGATCCGGCAAACAAACCACCGCTGGTAGCGGTGGTT
TTTTTGTTTGCAAGCAGCAGATTACGCGCAGAAAAAAAGGATCTCAAGAAGATCCTTTGATCTTTTCTAC
GGGGTCTGACGCTCAGTGGAACGAAAACTCACGTTAAGGGATTTTGGTCATGAGATTATCAAAAAGGATC
TTCACCTAGATCCTTTTAAATTAAAAATGAAGTTTTAAATCAATCTAAAGTATATATGAGTAAACTTGGT
CTGACAGTTACCAATGCTTAATCAGTGAGGCACCTATCTCAGCGATCTGTCTATTTCGTTCATCCATAGT
TGCCTGACTCCCCGTCGTGTAGATAACTACGATACGGGAGGGCTTACCATCTGGCCCCAGTGCTGCAATG
ATACCGCGAGACCCACGCTCACCGGCTCCAGATTTATCAGCAATAAACCAGCCAGCCGGAAGGGCCGAGC
GCAGAAGTGGTCCTGCAACTTTATCCGCCTCCATCCAGTCTATTAATTGTTGCCGGGAAGCTAGAGTAAG
TAGTTCGCCAGTTAATAGTTTGCGCAACGTTGTTGCCATTGCTACAGGCATCGTGGTGTCACGCTCGTCG
TTTGGTATGGCTTCATTCAGCTCCGGTTCCCAACGATCAAGGCGAGTTACATGATCCCCCATGTTGTGCA
AAAAAGCGGTTAGCTCCTTCGGTCCTCCGATCGTTGTCAGAAGTAAGTTGGCCGCAGTGTTATCACTCAT
GGTTATGGCAGCACTGCATAATTCTCTTACTGTCATGCCATCCGTAAGATGCTTTTCTGTGACTGGTGAG
TACTCAACCAAGTCATTCTGAGAATAGTGTATGCGGCGACCGAGTTGCTCTTGCCCGGCGTCAATACGGG
ATAATACCGCGCCACATAGCAGAACTTTAAAAGTGCTCATCATTGGAAAACGTTCTTCGGGGCGAAAACT
CTCAAGGATCTTACCGCTGTTGAGATCCAGTTCGATGTAACCCACTCGTGCACCCAACTGATCTTCAGCA
TCTTTTACTTTCACCAGCGTTTCTGGGTGAGCAAAAACAGGAAGGCAAAATGCCGCAAAAAAGGGAATAA
GGGCGACACGGAAATGTTGAATACTCATACTCTTCCTTTTTCAATATTATTGAAGCATTTATCAGGGTTA
TTGTCTCATGAGCGGATACATATTTGAATGTATTTAGAAAAATAAACAAATAGGGGTTCCGCGCACATTT
CCCCGAAAAGTGCCACCTGACGTCGACGGATCGGGAGATCTCCCGATCCCCTATGGTGCACTCTCAGTAC
AATCTGCTCTGATGCCGCATAGTTAAGCCAGTATCTGCTCCCTGCTTGTGTGTTGGAGGTCGCTGAGTAG
TGCGCGAGC
Features (pLannotate 1.2.2; 22 found; start..end, strand, type, name):
    110..489     +  enhancer       CMV enhancer: human cytomegalovirus immediate early enhancer
    490..693     +  promoter       CMV promoter: human cytomegalovirus (CMV) immediate early promoter
    689..722     +  LTR            5' LTR (truncated) (fragment): truncated 5' long terminal repeat (LTR) from HIV-1
    738..756     +  promoter       T7 promoter: promoter for bacteriophage T7 RNA polymerase
    807..823     +  CDS            Strep-Tag II (fragment): peptide that binds Strep-Tactin®, an engineered form of streptavidin
    867..889     +  CDS            Strep-Tag II (fragment): peptide that binds Strep-Tactin®, an engineered form of streptavidin
    960..1238    +  CDS            SUMO2: human small ubiquitin-related modifier 2
   1298..1522    +  polyA_signal   bGH poly(A) signal: bovine growth hormone polyadenylation signal
   1526..1547    +  promoter       SV40 promoter (fragment): SV40 enhancer and early promoter
   1568..1996    +  rep_origin     f1 ori (sequence partly withheld): f1 bacteriophage origin of replication; arrow indicates direction of (+) strand synthesis
   2010..2339    +  promoter       SV40 promoter: SV40 enhancer and early promoter
   2406..3197    +  CDS            neo: KKA2_KLEPN - Also known as kan, nptII. Experimental evidence at protein level: Swiss-Prot protein existence level 1. Resistance to kanamycin, neomycin, paromomycin, ribostamycin, butirosin and gentamicin B. From Klebsiella pneumoniae.
   3221..3379    +  CDS            ble (fragment): BLE_KLEPN - Experimental evidence at protein level: Swiss-Prot protein existence level 1. Binding protein with a strong affinity to the bleomycin family of antibiotics. Binds to CL990; an antimitotic-antibiotic compound. From Klebsiella pneumoniae.
   3374..3495    +  polyA_signal   SV40 poly(A) signal: SV40 polyadenylation signal
   3568..3584    -  protein_bind   lac operator: The lac repressor binds to the lac operator to inhibit transcription in E. coli. This inhibition can be relieved by adding lactose or isopropyl-β-D-thiogalactopyranoside (IPTG). lac repressor encoded by lacI
   3592..3622    -  promoter       lac promoter: promoter for the E. coli lac operon
   3637..3658    -  protein_bind   CAP binding site: CAP binding activates transcription in the presence of cAMP. E. coli catabolite activator protein
   3671..3763    -  CDS            lacI (fragment): lac repressor; lacI; The lac repressor binds to the lac operator to inhibit transcription in E. coli. This inhibition can be relieved by adding lactose or isopropyl-β-D-thiogalactopyranoside (IPTG).
   3946..4534    -  rep_origin     ori: high-copy-number ColE1/pMB1/pBR322/pUC origin of replication
   4705..5565    -  CDS            AmpR: β-lactamase; bla; confers resistance to ampicillin, carbenicillin, and related antibiotics
   5566..5670    -  promoter       AmpR promoter: bla
   5729..5781    -  misc_feature   bom (fragment): basis of mobility region from pBR322
