[The description below was written by a language model from this plasmid's Addgene catalogue record and pLannotate feature annotations shown in this document.]
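Description:
pcDNA3.1-StrepHA-SUMO2(Q87R) is a mammalian expression plasmid built on the pcDNA3.1(+) backbone, about 5.8 kb in total, that drives production of human SUMO2 (small ubiquitin-like modifier 2) carrying a Q87R substitution. It is propagated in E. coli through a high-copy ColE1/pUC-type origin with ampicillin selection from the β-lactamase gene. An f1 origin is also present, allowing single-stranded DNA production. For mammalian cells, an SV40 early promoter drives a neomycin phosphotransferase cassette ending in an SV40 polyadenylation signal, so stable transfectants can be selected with G418.

The insert of roughly 450 bp was cloned between KpnI and NotI sites, both retained, and sits downstream of the CMV immediate early enhancer and promoter and upstream of the bovine growth hormone polyadenylation signal. A T7 promoter lies between the CMV promoter and the insert and could support in vitro transcription. The SUMO2 coding sequence is preceded by N-terminal Strep and HA tags. The automated annotation detects two partial Strep-Tag II matches upstream of SUMO2, which may indicate a tandem Strep arrangement. It does not call the HA epitope separately, although the catalogue entry lists it. Several short fragment hits (HIV-1 LTR, ble, lacI, bom) appear to be residual backbone sequence or partial matches rather than functional elements.

The record gives the purpose simply as mammalian expression of tagged SUMO2(Q87R) and does not explain the rationale for the mutation. The associated study examined SUMO2 target proteins and their regulation by the proteasome in human cells under replication stress. This is consistent with using the Strep and HA tags for affinity purification and detection of SUMO2-conjugated proteins.
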