Addgene plasmid #66868: pcDNA3.1-StrepHA-SUMO2(Q87R)
Purpose: Mammalian expression of SUMO2(Q87R) with a strep and an HA tag
Depositing lab: Ying Liu. Depositing organization: University of Copenhagen. Publication: Regulation of SUMO2 target proteins by the proteasome in human cells exposed to replication stress. Bursomanno S, McGouran JF, Kessler BM, Hickson ID, Liu Y. J Proteome Res. 2015 Apr 3;14(4):1687-99. doi: 10.1021/pr500997p. Epub 2015 Mar 19. PubMed 25748227.
Backbone
  Vector backbone: pcDNA3.1(+)
  Backbone manufacturer: Invitrogen
  Backbone size w/o insert (bp): 5428
  Total vector size (bp): 5823
  Vector type: Mammalian Expression
  Selectable markers: Neomycin (select with G418)
Growth in bacteria
  Bacterial resistance: Ampicillin, 100 μg/mL
  Growth temperature: 37°C
  Growth strain: DH5alpha
  Copy number: High Copy
Gene/Insert
  Gene/Insert name: SUMO2 (alt name: small ubiquitin-like modifier 2)
  Species: H. sapiens (human)
  Insert size (bp): 450
  Mutation: Q87R
  GenBank ID: AAH08450.1
  Entrez Gene: SUMO2 (a.k.a. HSMT3, SMT3B, SMT3H2, SUMO3, Smt3A)
  Promoter: CMV
  Tag / fusion protein: Strep (N terminal on insert); HA (N terminal on insert)
  Cloning method: Restriction Enzyme; 5′ cloning site KpnI (not destroyed); 3′ cloning site NotI (not destroyed)
  Sequencing primers: 5′ CMV For; 3′ BGH Rev
Terms and licenses: Academic/Nonprofit Terms; Industry Terms: Not Available to Industry
How to cite: pcDNA3.1-StrepHA-SUMO2(Q87R) was a gift from Ying Liu (Addgene plasmid # 66868 ; http://n2t.net/addgene:66868 ; RRID:Addgene_66868)
