>Addgene plasmid #66868 | pcDNA3.1-StrepHA-SUMO2(Q87R) | addgene partial sequence | sequence record 116475 | BGH-rev 5'-TAGAAGGCACAGTCGAGG-3'
ACTCGAGCGGCCGCTCAGTAGACACCTCCCGTCTGCTGTCGGAACACATCAATTGTATCTTCATCCTCCA
TTTCCAACTGTGCAGGTGTGTCTGTTTCATTGATTGGTTGCCCGTCAAATCGGAATCTGATCTGCCTCAT
TGACAATCCCTGTCGTTCACAATAGGCTTTCATTAGTTTACTAAGTGGTGTATGCCTCTTAATCTTAAAC
TGCACCACAGAACCATCCTGCCCCGCCACCTTCAAATTAATATGATTGTTGTTCTCAGTCTTGACTCCTT
CCTTGGGCTTTTCGTCGGCCATGATATCCGCTGCAGCGGCGTAATCGGGGACGTCATAAGGGTAAGAATT
CGGGACCGCGGTCTCGGCGCCTTTTTCGAACTGCGGGTGGCTCCACGATCCACCTCCCGATCCACCTCCG
GAACCTCCACCTTTCTCAAACTGCGGGTGGCTCCAGCTAGCCATGGTACCAAGCTTAAGTTTAAACGCTA
GCCAGCTTGGGTCTCCCTATAGTGAGTCGTATTAATTTCGATAAGCCAGTAAGCAGTGGGTTCTCTAGTT
AGCCAGAGAGCTCTGCTTATATAGACCTCCCACCGTACACGCCTACCGCCCATTTGCGTCAATGGGGCGG
AGTTGTTACGACA
