>Addgene plasmid #66868 | pcDNA3.1-StrepHA-SUMO2(Q87R) | depositor full sequence | sequence record 116788 | pcDNA3.1-StrepHA-SUMO2(Q87R) sequence 676 bps
ACTGCTTACTGGCTTATCGAAATTAATACGACTCACTATAGGGAGACCCAAGCTGGCTAGCGTTTAAACT
TAAGCTTGGTACCATGGCTAGCTGGAGCCACCCGCAGTTTGAGAAAGGTGGAGGTTCCGGAGGTGGATCG
GGAGGTGGATCGTGGAGCCACCCGCAGTTCGAAAAAGGCGCCGAGACCGCGGTCCCGAATTCTTACCCTT
ATGACGTCCCCGATTACGCCGCTGCAGCGGATATCATGGCCGACGAAAAGCCCAAGGAAGGAGTCAAGAC
TGAGAACAACAATCATATTAATTTGAAGGTGGCGGGGCAGGATGGTTCTGTGGTGCAGTTTAAGATTAAG
AGGCATACACCACTTAGTAAACTAATGAAAGCCTATTGTGAACGACAGGGATTGTCAATGAGGCAGATCA
GATTCCGATTTGACGGGCAACCAATCAATGAAACAGACACACCTGCACAGTTGGAAATGGAGGATGAAGA
TACAATTGATGTGTTCCGACAGCAGACGGGAGGTGTCTACTGAGCGGCCGCTCGAGTCTAGAGGGCCCGT
TTAAACCCGCTGATCAGCCTCGACTGTGCCTTCTAGTTGCCAGCCATCTGTTGTTTGCCCCTCCCCCGTG
CCTTCCTTGACCCTGGAAGGTGCCACTCCCACTGTCCTTTCCTAAT
